Addgene plasmid #119611: pC0.082
Purpose: Level 0 part. Terminator
Depositing lab: Alistair McCormick. Depositing organization: University of Edinburgh. Publication: CyanoGate: A Modular Cloning Suite for Engineering Cyanobacteria Based on the Plant MoClo Syntax. Vasudevan R, Gale GAR, Schiavon AA, Puzorjov A, Malin J, Gillespie MD, Vavitsas K, Zulkower V, Wang B, Howe CJ, Lea-Smith DJ, McCormick AJ. Plant Physiol. 2019 May;180(1):39-55. doi: 10.1104/pp.18.01401. Epub 2019 Feb 28. PubMed 30819783.
Backbone
  Vector backbone: PICH41276
  Backbone size w/o insert (bp): 2247
  Vector type: Synthetic Biology
Growth in bacteria
  Bacterial resistance: Spectinomycin, 50 μg/mL
  Growth temperature: 37°C
  Growth strain: DH5alpha
  Copy number: High Copy
Gene/Insert
  Gene/Insert name: TrrnB
  Insert size (bp): 114
  Cloning method: Restriction Enzyme; 5′ cloning site BpiI (destroyed during cloning); 3′ cloning site BpiI (destroyed during cloning)
  Sequencing primers: 5′ ttgagtgagctgataccgct; 3′ GTCTCATGAGCGGATACATATTTGAATG
Terms and licenses: Academic/Nonprofit Terms; Industry Terms: Not Available to Industry
Depositor comments: E. coli double terminator rrnB T1 and T7Te. Please visit https://www.biorxiv.org/content/10.1101/426700v1 for bioRxiv preprint.
How to cite: pC0.082 was a gift from Alistair McCormick (Addgene plasmid # 119611 ; http://n2t.net/addgene:119611 ; RRID:Addgene_119611)
