[The description below was written by a language model from this plasmid's Addgene catalogue record and pLannotate feature annotations shown in this document.]
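Description:
pC0.082 is a Level 0 part plasmid from the CyanoGate modular cloning suite, a Golden Gate toolkit for engineering cyanobacteria that follows the plant MoClo syntax. It is built on the pICH41276 Level 0 acceptor backbone and is maintained in E. coli as a small, high-copy plasmid of about 2.4 kb. Replication depends on a ColE1/pUC-type origin. Selection is with spectinomycin, conferred by the aadA aminoglycoside adenylyltransferase gene, which appears to be driven by the bla (AmpR) promoter lying upstream. The short integrase, gentamicin acetyltransferase and lacI fragments in the feature table are probably non-functional remnants of the sequences from which the resistance cassette and cloning region were derived, not working genes.

The payload is a 114 bp terminator part named TrrnB. The depositor describes it as an E. coli double terminator, and the annotation agrees: the rrnB T1 terminator from the ribosomal RNA operon is followed closely by the phage T7 early terminator T7Te, both in the same orientation. Placing two terminators in tandem helps stop transcription efficiently and limits read-through into neighbouring units. The part was inserted using BpiI, a type IIS enzyme, and both sites were destroyed during cloning. In the MoClo scheme, Level 0 parts of this kind are normally released with a second type IIS enzyme to give position-specific overhangs, although the record does not list those sites or overhangs.

The plasmid has no promoter or coding sequence of its own as cargo. It serves as a standardised terminator module, to be combined with promoter and coding sequence parts when assembling Level 1 transcription units for expression in cyanobacteria.
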