Features (pLannotate 1.2.2; 8 found; start..end, strand, type, name):
    110..214     +  promoter       AmpR promoter: bla
    205..285     -  CDS            int (fragment): INT2_ECOLX - Protein inferred from homology: Swiss-Prot protein existence level 3. Putative integrase believed to be involved in the insertion of antibiotic resistance genes into plasmids and transposons. From Escherichia coli.
    373..429     +  CDS            GmR (fragment): gentamycin acetyltransferase; aacC1; confers resistance to gentamycin
    436..1224    +  CDS            aadA: S3AD_ECOLX - Experimental evidence at protein level: Swiss-Prot protein existence level 1. Mediates bacterial resistance to the antibiotics streptomycin and spectinomycin. From Escherichia coli.
   1398..1986    +  rep_origin     ori: high-copy-number ColE1/pMB1/pBR322/pUC origin of replication
   2169..2218    +  CDS            lacI (fragment): lac repressor; lacI; The lac repressor binds to the lac operator to inhibit transcription in E. coli. This inhibition can be relieved by adding lactose or isopropyl-β-D-thiogalactopyranoside (IPTG).
   2238..2309    +  terminator     rrnB T1 terminator: transcription terminator T1 from the E. coli rrnB gene
   2325..2352    +  terminator     T7Te terminator: phage T7 early transcription terminator
>Addgene plasmid #119611 | pC0.082 | addgene full sequence | sequence record 236202 | Addgene NGS Result
GTGGCTCTTCAGTGGACGAAAGGGCCTCGTGATACGCCTATTTTTATAGGTTAATGTCATGATAATAATG
GTTTCTTAGACGTCAGGTGGCACTTTTCGGGGAAATGTGCGCGGAACCCCTATTTGTTTATTTTTCTAAA
TACATTCAAATATGTATCCGCTCATGAGACAATAACCCTGATAAATGCTTCAATAATATTGAAAAAGGAA
GAGTATGCGCTCACGCAACTGGTCCAGAACCTTGACCGAACGCAGCGGTGGTAACGGCGCAGTGGCGGTT
TTCATGGCTTGTTATGACTGTTTTTTTTTGGGGTACAGTCTATGCCTCGGGCATCCAAGCAGCAAGCGCG
TTACGCCGTGGGTCGATGTTTGATGTTATGGAGCAGCAACGATGTTACGCAGCAGGGCAGTCGCCCTAAA
ACAAAGTTAAACATCATGAGGGAAGCGGTGATCGCCGAAGTATCGACTCAACTATCAGAGGTAGTTGGCG
TCATCGAGCGCCATCTCGAACCGACGTTGCTGGCCGTACATTTGTACGGCTCCGCAGTGGATGGCGGCCT
GAAGCCACACAGCGATATTGATTTGCTGGTTACGGTGACCGTAAGGCTTGATGAAACAACGCGGCGAGCT
TTGATCAACGACCTTTTGGAAACTTCGGCTTCCCCTGGAGAGAGCGAGATTCTCCGCGCTGTAGAAGTCA
CCATTGTTGTGCACGACGACATCATTCCGTGGCGTTATCCAGCTAAGCGCGAACTGCAATTTGGAGAATG
GCAGCGCAATGACATTCTTGCAGGTATCTTCGAGCCAGCCACGATCGACATTGATCTGGCTATCTTGCTG
ACAAAAGCAAGAGAACATAGCGTTGCCTTGGTAGGTCCAGCGGCGGAGGAACTCTTTGATCCGGTTCCTG
AACAGGATCTATTTGAGGCGCTAAATGAAACCTTAACGCTATGGAACTCGCCGCCCGACTGGGCTGGCGA
TGAGCGAAATGTAGTGCTTACGTTGTCCCGCATTTGGTACAGCGCAGTAACCGGCAAAATCGCGCCGAAG
GATGTCGCTGCCGACTGGGCAATGGAGCGCCTGCCGGCCCAGTATCAGCCCGTCATACTTGAAGCTAGAC
AGGCTTATCTTGGACAAGAAGAAGATCGCTTGGCCTCGCGCGCAGATCAGTTGGAAGAATTTGTCCATTA
CGTAAAAGGCGAGATCACCAAGGTAGTCGGCAAATAACTGTCAGACCAAGTTTACTCATATATACTTTAG
ATTGATTTAAAACTTCATTTTTAATTTAAAAGGATCTAGGTGAAGATCCTTTTTGATAATCTCATGACCA
AAATCCCTTAACGTGAGTTTTCGTTCCACTGAGCGTCAGACCCCGTAGAAAAGATCAAAGGATCTTCTTG
AGATCCTTTTTTTCTGCGCGTAATCTGCTGCTTGCAAACAAAAAAACCACCGCTACCAGCGGTGGTTTGT
TTGCCGGATCAAGAGCTACCAACTCTTTTTCCGAAGGTAACTGGCTTCAGCAGAGCGCAGATACCAAATA
CTGTTCTTCTAGTGTAGCCGTAGTTAGGCCACCACTTCAAGAACTCTGTAGCACCGCCTACATACCTCGC
TCTGCTAATCCTGTTACCAGTGGCTGCTGCCAGTGGCGATAAGTCGTGTCTTACCGGGTTGGACTCAAGA
CGATAGTTACCGGATAAGGCGCAGCGGTCGGGCTGAACGGGGGGTTCGTGCACACAGCCCAGCTTGGAGC
GAACGACCTACACCGAACTGAGATACCTACAGCGTGAGCTATGAGAAAGCGCCACGCTTCCCGAAGGGAG
AAAGGCGGACAGGTATCCGGTAAGCGGCAGGGTCGGAACAGGAGAGCGCACGAGGGAGCTTCCAGGGGGA
AACGCCTGGTATCTTTATAGTCCTGTCGGGTTTCGCCACCTCTGACTTGAGCGTCGATTTTTGTGATGCT
CGTCAGGGGGGCGGAGCCTATGGAAAAACGCCAGCAACGCGGCCTTTTTACGGTTCCTGGCCTTTTGCTG
GCCTTTTGCTCACATGTTCTTTCCTGCGTTATCCCCTGATTCTGTGGATAACCGTATTACCGCCTTTGAG
TGAGCTGATACCGCTCGCCGCAGCCGAACGACCGAGCGCAGCGAGTCAGTGAGCGAGGAAGCGGAAGAGC
GCCCAATACGCAAACCGCCTCTCCCCGCGCGTTGGCCGATTCATTAATCACTCTGTGGTCTCAGCTTCAA
ATAAAACGAAAGGCTCAGTCGAAAGACTGGGCCTTTCGTTTTATCTGTTGTTTGTCGGTGAACGCTCTCT
ACTAGAGTCACACTGGCTCACCTTCGGGTGGGCCTTTCTGCGCGCTTGAGACCACGAA
