>Addgene plasmid #119611 | pC0.082 | depositor partial sequence | sequence record 226116 | TrrnB
CAAATAAAACGAAAGGCTCAGTCGAAAGACTGGGCCTTTCGTTTTATCTGTTGTTTGTCGGTGAACGCTC
TCTACTAGAGTCACACTGGCTCACCTTCGGGTGGGCCTTTCTGCG
